Addgene plasmid #144931: TFORF3455
Purpose: Lentiviral vector for overexpressing transcription factor ORFs with unique 24-bp barcodes. Barcodes facilitate identification of transcription factors in pooled screens.
Depositing lab: Feng Zhang. Depositing organization: Broad Institute. Publication: A transcription factor atlas of directed differentiation. Joung J, Ma S, Tay T, Geiger-Schuller KR, Kirchgatterer PC, Verdine VK, Guo B, Arias-Garcia MA, Allen WE, Singh A, Kuksenko O, Abudayyeh OO, Gootenberg JS, Fu Z, Macrae RK, Buenrostro JD, Regev A, Zhang F. Cell. 2023 Jan 5;186(1):209-229.e26. doi: 10.1016/j.cell.2022.11.026. PubMed 36608654.
Backbone
  Vector backbone: pLX_TRC317
  Backbone manufacturer: Broad Institute Genetic Perturbation Platform
  Backbone size w/o insert (bp): 8264
  Vector type: Mammalian Expression, Lentiviral
  Selectable markers: Puromycin
Growth in bacteria
  Bacterial resistance: Ampicillin, 100 μg/mL
  Growth temperature: 37°C
  Growth strain: NEB Stable
  Copy number: High Copy
Gene/Insert
  Gene/Insert name: ZNF513
  Species: H. sapiens (human)
  Insert size (bp): 1829
  Entrez Gene: ZNF513 (a.k.a. RP58, FLJ32203, HMFT0656)
  Promoter: EF1a
  Tag / fusion protein: V5 (C terminal on insert)
  Cloning method: Gateway Cloning
  Sequencing primers: 5′ GGGTGGAGACTGAAGTTAGGCCAG; 3′ CACATAGCGTAAAAGGAGCAACATAG
Resource information
  A portion of this plasmid was derived from a plasmid made by: Broad Institute Genetic Perturbation Platform
Terms and licenses: Academic/Nonprofit Terms; Industry Terms: Not Available to Industry
Depositor comments: NM_144631.5 Please test multiple small colonies in case of plasmid recombination. To make this collection available in a timely manner, a portion of this collection was not fully sequenced by Addgene. If an Addgene verified full plasmid sequence is not available, please contact us prior to placing an order to request the full sequence.
How to cite: TFORF3455 was a gift from Feng Zhang (Addgene plasmid # 144931 ; http://n2t.net/addgene:144931 ; RRID:Addgene_144931)
