[The description below was written by a language model from this plasmid's Addgene catalogue record and pLannotate feature annotations shown in this document.]
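Description:
TFORF3455 is a lentiviral mammalian expression plasmid built on the pLX_TRC317 backbone that carries the human transcription factor ZNF513, one member of a barcoded transcription factor ORF collection. It is propagated in E. coli through a high-copy ColE1/pUC-type origin with ampicillin resistance (bla). An f1 origin and remnants of a lac/lacZα cloning region flanked by T7 and T3 promoters are also present in the bacterial portion. The depositor notes that the plasmid can recombine, which is a common concern with LTR-containing vectors.

The viral cassette follows a third-generation, self-inactivating layout. An RSV promoter drives a truncated HIV-1 5' LTR, followed by the Ψ packaging signal with a gag fragment, the Rev response element for Rev-dependent nuclear export of the genomic RNA, a cPPT/CTS element, and a ΔU3 3' LTR with a downstream SV40 poly(A) signal. Within the provirus, an SV40 early promoter drives puromycin N-acetyltransferase for selection of transduced cells. A separate EF-1α promoter drives the ZNF513 ORF. The ORF was inserted by Gateway cloning and is flanked by attB1 and attB2 sites, with a C-terminal V5 epitope tag annotated just after attB2 for detection. A WPRE downstream enhances transcript expression.

According to the catalogue entry, each construct in the series carries a unique 24-bp barcode so that the transcription factor can be identified in pooled overexpression screens. The barcode is not annotated as a feature in the table, so its position is not stated. The construct is intended for stable ZNF513 overexpression, either individually or as part of pooled screens such as directed differentiation studies.
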