Features (pLannotate 1.2.2; 34 found; start..end, strand, type, name):
      5..231     +  promoter       RSV promoter: Rous sarcoma virus enhancer/promoter
    232..412     +  LTR            5' LTR (truncated): truncated 5' long terminal repeat (LTR) from HIV-1
    459..584     +  misc_feature   HIV-1 Ψ: packaging signal of human immunodeficiency virus type 1
    568..931     +  CDS            HIV-1 gag (fragment): gag protein from human immunodeficiency virus 1; gag
   1077..1310    +  misc_feature   RRE: The Rev response element (RRE) of HIV-1 allows for Rev-dependent mRNA export from the nucleus to the cytoplasm.
   1687..1713    +  CDS            Rev (fragment): human immunodeficiency virus 1 (HIV-1) Rev protein; rev; enhances nuclear export of unspliced and incompletely spliced viral mRNAs
   1720..1743    +  promoter       SV40 promoter (fragment): SV40 early promoter
   1744..1815    +  promoter       SV40 promoter (fragment): SV40 enhancer and early promoter
   1839..1974    +  rep_origin     SV40 ori: SV40 origin of replication
   2020..2616    +  CDS            PuroR (fragment): puromycin N-acetyltransferase; pac from Streptomyces; confers resistance to puromycin
   2665..2782    +  misc_feature   cPPT/CTS: central polypurine tract and central termination sequence of HIV-1
   2847..2913    +  CDS            small t antigen (fragment): SV40 (simian virus 40) small t antigen
   2920..4098    +  promoter       EF-1α promoter: strong constitutive promoter for human elongation factor EF-1α
   4119..4136    +  protein_bind   attB1 (fragment): mutant version of attB; core recombination site for the Gateway® BP reaction BP Clonase™
   4142..5764    +  CDS            ZNF513: ZN513_HUMAN - Experimental evidence at protein level: Swiss-Prot protein existence level 1. Transcriptional regulator that plays a role in retinal development and maintenance. From Homo sapiens (Human).
   5767..5790    -  protein_bind   attB2: mutant version of attB; recombination site for the Gateway® BP reaction BP Clonase™
   5798..5839    +  CDS            V5 tag: epitope tag from simian virus 5
   5855..5908    +  promoter       U6 promoter (fragment): RNA polymerase III promoter for human U6 snRNA
   5950..6538    +  misc_feature   WPRE: woodchuck hepatitis virus posttranscriptional regulatory element
   6589..6608    +  misc_feature   cPPT/CTS (fragment): central polypurine tract and central termination sequence of HIV-1
   6610..6843    +  LTR            3' LTR (ΔU3): self-inactivating 3' long terminal repeat (LTR) from HIV-1
   6921..7042    +  polyA_signal   SV40 poly(A) signal: SV40 polyadenylation signal
   7082..7217    +  rep_origin     SV40 ori: SV40 origin of replication
   7238..7256    -  promoter       T7 promoter: promoter for bacteriophage T7 RNA polymerase
   7264..7419    +  CDS            lacZα (fragment): LacZα fragment of β-galactosidase; lacZ fragment
   7424..7852    +  rep_origin     f1 ori (sequence partly withheld): f1 bacteriophage origin of replication; arrow indicates direction of (+) strand synthesis
   7905..8009    +  promoter       AmpR promoter: bla
   8010..8870    +  CDS            AmpR: β-lactamase; bla; confers resistance to ampicillin, carbenicillin, and related antibiotics
   9041..9629    +  rep_origin     ori: high-copy-number ColE1/pMB1/pBR322/pUC origin of replication
   9812..9904    +  CDS            lacI (fragment): lac repressor; lacI; The lac repressor binds to the lac operator to inhibit transcription in E. coli. This inhibition can be relieved by adding lactose or isopropyl-β-D-thiogalactopyranoside (IPTG).
   9917..9938    +  protein_bind   CAP binding site: CAP binding activates transcription in the presence of cAMP. E. coli catabolite activator protein
   9953..9983    +  promoter       lac promoter: promoter for the E. coli lac operon
   9991..10007   +  protein_bind   lac operator: The lac repressor binds to the lac operator to inhibit transcription in E. coli. This inhibition can be relieved by adding lactose or isopropyl-β-D-thiogalactopyranoside (IPTG). lac repressor encoded by lacI
  10052..10070   +  promoter       T3 promoter: promoter for bacteriophage T3 RNA polymerase
>Addgene plasmid #144931 | TFORF3455 | addgene full sequence | sequence record 404505 | Addgene NGS Result
TTAATGTAGTCTTATGCAATACTCTTGTAGTCTTGCAACATGGTAACGATGAGTTAGCAACATGCCTTAC
AAGGAGAGAAAAAGCACCGTGCATGCCGATTGGTGGAAGTAAGGTGGTACGATCGTGCCTTATTAGGAAG
GCAACAGACGGGTCTGACATGGATTGGACGAACCACTGAATTGCCGCATTGCAGAGATATTGTATTTAAG
TGCCTAGCTCGATACATAAACGGGTCTCTCTGGTTAGACCAGATCTGAGCCTGGGAGCTCTCTGGCTAAC
TAGGGAACCCACTGCTTAAGCCTCAATAAAGCTTGCCTTGAGTGCTTCAAGTAGTGTGTGCCCGTCTGTT
GTGTGACTCTGGTAACTAGAGATCCCTCAGACCCTTTTAGTCAGTGTGGAAAATCTCTAGCAGTGGCGCC
CGAACAGGGACTTGAAAGCGAAAGGGAAACCAGAGGAGCTCTCTCGACGCAGGACTCGGCTTGCTGAAGC
GCGCACGGCAAGAGGCGAGGGGCGGCGACTGGTGAGTACGCCAAAAATTTTGACTAGCGGAGGCTAGAAG
GAGAGAGATGGGTGCGAGAGCGTCAGTATTAAGCGGGGGAGAATTAGATCGCGATGGGAAAAAATTCGGT
TAAGGCCAGGGGGAAAGAAAAAATATAAATTAAAACATATAGTATGGGCAAGCAGGGAGCTAGAACGATT
CGCAGTTAATCCTGGCCTGTTAGAAACATCAGAAGGCTGTAGACAAATACTGGGACAGCTACAACCATCC
CTTCAGACAGGATCAGAAGAACTTAGATCATTATATAATACAGTAGCAACCCTCTATTGTGTGCATCAAA
GGATAGAGATAAAAGACACCAAGGAAGCTTTAGACAAGATAGAGGAAGAGCAAAACAAAAGTAAGACCAC
CGCACAGCAAGCGGCCGCTGATCTTCAGACCTGGAGGAGGAGATATGAGGGACAATTGGAGAAGTGAATT
ATATAAATATAAAGTAGTAAAAATTGAACCATTAGGAGTAGCACCCACCAAGGCAAAGAGAAGAGTGGTG
CAGAGAGAAAAAAGAGCAGTGGGAATAGGAGCTTTGTTCCTTGGGTTCTTGGGAGCAGCAGGAAGCACTA
TGGGCGCAGCGTCAATGACGCTGACGGTACAGGCCAGACAATTATTGTCTGGTATAGTGCAGCAGCAGAA
CAATTTGCTGAGGGCTATTGAGGCGCAACAGCATCTGTTGCAACTCACAGTCTGGGGCATCAAGCAGCTC
CAGGCAAGAATCCTGGCTGTGGAAAGATACCTAAAGGATCAACAGCTCCTGGGGATTTGGGGTTGCTCTG
GAAAACTCATTTGCACCACTGCTGTGCCTTGGAATGCTAGTTGGAGTAATAAATCTCTGGAACAGATTTG
GAATCACACGACCTGGATGGAGTGGGACAGAGAAATTAACAATTACACAAGCTTAATACACTCCTTAATT
GAAGAATCGCAAAACCAGCAAGAAAAGAATGAACAAGAATTATTGGAATTAGATAAATGGGCAAGTTTGT
GGAATTGGTTTAACATAACAAATTGGCTGTGGTATATAAAATTATTCATAATGATAGTAGGAGGCTTGGT
AGGTTTAAGAATAGTTTTTGCTGTACTTTCTATAGTGAATAGAGTTAGGCAGGGATATTCACCATTATCG
TTTCAGACCCACCTCCCAACCCCGAGGGGACCCATGCATTGCATCTCAATTAGTCAGCAACCAGGTGTGG
AAAGTCCCCAGGCTCCCCAGCAGGCAGAAGTATGCAAAGCATGCGTCTCAATTAGTCAGCAACCATAGTC
CCGCCCCTAACTCCGCCCATCCCGCCCCTAACTCCGCCCAGTTCCGCCCATTCTCCGCCCCATGGCTGAC
TAATTTTTTTTATTTATGCAGAGGCCGAGGCCGCCTCGGCCTCTGAGCTATTCCAGAAGTAGTGAGGAGG
CTTTTTTGGAGGCCTAGGCTTTTGCAAAAAGCTTTCTAGAGGTACCACCGGAGCTTACCATGACCGAGTA
CAAGCCCACGGTGCGCCTCGCCACCCGCGACGACGTCCCCAGGGCCGTACGCACCCTCGCCGCCGCGTTC
GCCGACTACCCCGCCACGCGCCACACCGTCGATCCGGACCGCCACATCGAGCGGGTCACCGAGCTGCAAG
AACTCTTCCTCACGCGCGTCGGGCTCGACATCGGCAAGGTGTGGGTCGCGGACGACGGCGCCGCCGTGGC
GGTCTGGACCACGCCGGAGAGCGTCGAAGCGGGGGCGGTGTTCGCCGAGATCGGCCCGCGCATGGCCGAG
TTGAGCGGTTCCCGGCTGGCCGCGCAGCAACAGATGGAAGGCCTCCTGGCGCCGCACCGGCCCAAGGAGC
CCGCGTGGTTCCTGGCCACCGTCGGCGTCTCGCCCGACCACCAGGGCAAGGGTCTGGGCAGCGCCGTCGT
GCTCCCCGGAGTGGAGGCGGCCGAGCGCGCCGGGGTGCCCGCCTTCCTGGAGACCTCCGCGCCCCGCAAC
CTCCCCTTCTACGAGCGGCTCGGCTTCACCGTCACCGCCGACGTCGAGGTGCCCGAAGGACCGCGCACCT
GGTGCATGACCCGCAAGCCCGGTGCCAGTTAACGAATTCTAGATCTTGAGACAAATGGCAGTATTCATCC
ACAATTTTAAAAGAAAAGGGGGGATTGGGGGGTACAGTGCAGGGGAAAGAATAGTAGACATAATAGCAAC
AGACATACAAACTAAAGAATTACAAAAACAAATTACAAAAATTCAAAATTTTCGGGTTTATTACAGGGAC
AGCAGAGATCCACTTTGGCGCCGGCTCGAGGCCTGCAGGTGCAAAGATGGATAAAGTTTTAAACAGAGAG
GAATCTTTGCAGCTAATGGACCTTCTAGGTCTTGAAAGGAGTGGGAATTGGCTCCGGTGCCCGTCAGTGG
GCAGAGCGCACATCGCCCACAGTCCCCGAGAAGTTGGGGGGAGGGGTCGGCAATTGAACCGGTGCCTAGA
GAAGGTGGCGCGGGGTAAACTGGGAAAGTGATGTCGTGTACTGGCTCCGCCTTTTTCCCGAGGGTGGGGG
AGAACCGTATATAAGTGCAGTAGTCGCCGTGAACGTTCTTTTTCGCAACGGGTTTGCCGCCAGAACACAG
GTAAGTGCCGTGTGTGGTTCCCGCGGGCCTGGCCTCTTTACGGGTTATGGCCCTTGCGTGCCTTGAATTA
CTTCCACCTGGCTGCAGTACGTGATTCTTGATCCCGAGCTTCGGGTTGGAAGTGGGTGGGAGAGTTCGAG
GCCTTGCGCTTAAGGAGCCCCTTCGCCTCGTGCTTGAGTTGAGGCCTGGCCTGGGCGCTGGGGCCGCCGC
GTGCGAATCTGGTGGCACCTTCGCGCCTGTCTCGCTGCTTTCGATAAGTCTCTAGCCATTTAAAATTTTT
GATGACCTGCTGCGACGCTTTTTTTCTGGCAAGATAGTCTTGTAAATGCGGGCCAAGATCTGCACACTGG
TATTTCGGTTTTTGGGGCCGCGGGCGGCGACGGGGCCCGTGCGTCCCAGCGCACATGTTCGGCGAGGCGG
GGCCTGCGAGCGCGGCCACCGAGAATCGGACGGGGGTAGTCTCAAGCTGGCCGGCCTGCTCTGGTGCCTG
GCCTCGCGCCGCCGTGTATCGCCCCGCCCTGGGCGGCAAGGCTGGCCCGGTCGGCACCAGTTGCGTGAGC
GGAAAGATGGCCGCTTCCCGGCCCTGCTGCAGGGAGCTCAAAATGGAGGACGCGGCGCTCGGGAGAGCGG
GCGGGTGAGTCACCCACACAAAGGAAAAGGGCCTTTCCGTCCTCAGCCGTCGCTTCATGTGACTCCACGG
AGTACCGGGCGCCGTCCAGGCACCTCGATTAGTTCTCGAGCTTTTGGAGTACGTCGTCTTTAGGTTGGGG
GGAGGGGTTTTATGCGATGGAGTTTCCCCACACTGAGTGGGTGGAGACTGAAGTTAGGCCAGCTTGGCAC
TTGATGTAATTCTCCTTGGAATTTGCCCTTTTTGAGTTTGGATCTTGGTTCATTCTCAAGCCTCAGACAG
TGGTTCAAAGTTTTTTTCTTCCATTTCAGGTGTCGTGAGGCTAGCATCGATTGATCAACAAGTTTGTACA
AAAAAGTTGGCATGCCCCGAAGGAAGCAAAGCCACCCGCAGCCCGTGAAATGCGAGGGGGTCAAAGTGGA
TACTGAAGACTCCCTCGACGAAGGACCCGGGGCCCTGGTATTGGAGAGTGATTTGCTACTAGGCCAGGAT
CTGGAGTTTGAGGAGGAAGAGGAAGAGGAGGAAGGCGACGGCAACAGTGACCAGCTCATGGGCTTCGAGA
GAGACTCGGAAGGAGACTCTCTGGGGGCCAGGCCTGGGCTTCCCTATGGGCTGAGCGACGATGAGTCTGG
GGGCGGCCGGGCACTAAGTGCGGAGAGTGAAGTTGAGGAGCCAGCCAGGGGTCCAGGGGAGGCCAGGGGT
GAGAGGCCAGGCCCAGCCTGCCAGCTGTGTGGGGGGCCGACAGGTGAGGGGCCGTGTTGTGGGGCAGGAG
GGCCGGGTGGGGGGCCCCTGCTGCCCCCACGGCTACTGTACTCATGCCGCCTCTGCACCTTCGTGTCCCA
CTACTCGAGCCACCTGAAGCGGCACATGCAGACACACAGCGGAGAGAAGCCGTTCCGCTGTGGCCGCTGC
CCCTACGCCTCAGCCCAGCTCGTCAACCTGACACGACATACCCGCACCCACACTGGCGAGAAGCCCTACC
GCTGTCCCCACTGCCCCTTTGCCTGCAGCAGCCTGGGCAACCTGAGGCGGCATCAGCGTACCCACGCAGG
GCCCCCCACTCCTCCCTGCCCGACCTGTGGCTTCCGCTGCTGTACTCCACGACCAGCCCGGCCTCCCAGT
CCCACAGAGCAGGAGGGGGCGGTGCCCCGGCGACCTGAAGATGCTCTGCTCCTTCCAGATTTGAGCCTCC
ATGTGCCACCAGGTGGTGCCAGTTTCCTGCCAGACTGTGGGCAGCTGCGGGGTGAAGGGGAGGGCCTCTG
CGGGACTGGATCAGAACCACTGCCAGAGCTGCTATTCCCTTGGACCTGCCGGGGCTGTGGACAAGAGCTG
GAGGAGGGTGAGGGTAGTCGGCTGGGAGCTGCCATGTGTGGGCGCTGCATGCGAGGAGAGGCTGGAGGGG
GTGCCAGTGGGGGGCCCCAGGGCCCCAGTGACAAAGGCTTTGCCTGTAGCCTCTGCCCCTTTGCCACTCA
CTATCCCAACCACCTGGCCCGGCACATGAAGACACACAGTGGTGAGAAGCCCTTCCGCTGCGCCCGCTGT
CCTTATGCCTCTGCTCATCTGGATAACCTGAAACGGCACCAGCGCGTCCATACAGGAGAGAAGCCCTACA
AGTGCCCCCTCTGCCCTTATGCCTGTGGCAATCTGGCCAACCTCAAGCGTCATGGTCGCATCCACTCTGG
TGACAAACCTTTTCGGTGTAGCCTTTGCAACTACAGCTGCAACCAGAGCATGAACCTCAAACGTCACATG
CTGCGGCACACAGGCGAGAAGCCCTTCCGCTGTGCCACCTGCGCCTATACCACGGGCCACTGGGACAACT
ACAAGCGCCACCAGAAGGTGCATGGCCACGGTGGGGCAGGAGGGCCTGGTCTCTCTGCCTCTGAGGGCTG
GGCCCCACCTCATAGCCCACCCTCTGTTTTGAGCTCTCGGGGCCCACCAGCCCTGGGGACTGCTGGCAGC
CGGGCTGTCCACACAGACTCATCCTGCCCAACTTTCTTGTACAAAGTGGTTGATATCGGTAAGCCTATCC
CTAACCCTCTCCTCGGTCTCGATTCTACGTAGTAATGAACTAGTCCGTAACTTGAAAGTATTTCGATTTC
TTGGCTTTATATATCTTGTGGAAAGGACGACTGTTCTCAGCTTGAACAGATATTACGCGTTAAGTCGACA
ATCAACCTCTGGATTACAAAATTTGTGAAAGATTGACTGGTATTCTTAACTATGTTGCTCCTTTTACGCT
ATGTGGATACGCTGCTTTAATGCCTTTGTATCATGCTATTGCTTCCCGTATGGCTTTCATTTTCTCCTCC
TTGTATAAATCCTGGTTGCTGTCTCTTTATGAGGAGTTGTGGCCCGTTGTCAGGCAACGTGGCGTGGTGT
GCACTGTGTTTGCTGACGCAACCCCCACTGGTTGGGGCATTGCCACCACCTGTCAGCTCCTTTCCGGGAC
TTTCGCTTTCCCCCTCCCTATTGCCACGGCGGAACTCATCGCCGCCTGCCTTGCCCGCTGCTGGACAGGG
GCTCGGCTGTTGGGCACTGACAATTCCGTGGTGTTGTCGGGGAAATCATCGTCCTTTCCTTGGCTGCTCG
CCTGTGTTGCCACCTGGATTCTGCGCGGGACGTCCTTCTGCTACGTCCCTTCGGCCCTCAATCCAGCGGA
CCTTCCTTCCCGCGGCCTGCTGCCGGCTCTGCGGCCTCTTCCGCGTCTTCGCCTTCGCCCTCAGACGAGT
CGGATCTCCCTTTGGGCCGCCTCCCCGCGTCGACTTTAAGACCAATGACTTACAAGGCAGCTGTAGATCT
TAGCCACTTTTTAAAAGAAAAGGGGGGACTGGAAGGGCTAATTCACTCCCAACGAAGACAAGATCTGCTT
TTTGCTTGTACTGGGTCTCTCTGGTTAGACCAGATCTGAGCCTGGGAGCTCTCTGGCTAACTAGGGAACC
CACTGCTTAAGCCTCAATAAAGCTTGCCTTGAGTGCTTCAAGTAGTGTGTGCCCGTCTGTTGTGTGACTC
TGGTAACTAGAGATCCCTCAGACCCTTTTAGTCAGTGTGGAAAATCTCTAGCAGTACGTATAGTAGTTCA
TGTCATCTTATTATTCAGTATTTATAACTTGCAAAGAAATGAATATCAGAGAGTGAGAGGAACTTGTTTA
TTGCAGCTTATAATGGTTACAAATAAAGCAATAGCATCACAAATTTCACAAATAAAGCATTTTTTTCACT
GCATTCTAGTTGTGGTTTGTCCAAACTCATCAATGTATCTTATCATGTCTGGCTCTAGCTATCCCGCCCC
TAACTCCGCCCATCCCGCCCCTAACTCCGCCCAGTTCCGCCCATTCTCCGCCCCATGGCTGACTAATTTT
TTTTATTTATGCAGAGGCCGAGGCCGCCTCGGCCTCTGAGCTATTCCAGAAGTAGTGAGGAGGCTTTTTT
GGAGGCCTAGGGACGTACCCAATTCGCCCTATAGTGAGTCGTATTACGCGCGCTCACTGGCCGTCGTTTT
ACAACGTCGTGACTGGGAAAACCCTGGCGTTACCCAACTTAATCGCCTTGCAGCACATCCCCCTTTCGCC
AGCTGGCGTAATAGCGAAGAGGCCCGCACCGATCGCCCTTCCCAACAGTTGCGCAGCCTGAATGGCGAAT
GGG
[124 nt withheld, positions 7424-7547]
C
[91 nt withheld, positions 7549-7639]
A
[49 nt withheld, positions 7641-7689]
CCTTTGACGTTGGAGTCCACGTTCTTT
[37 nt withheld, positions 7717-7753]
ACCCTATCTCGGTCTATTCTTTTGATTTATAAGGGATTTTGCCGATTTCGGCCTATTGGTTAAAAAATGA
GCTGATTTAACAAAAATTTAACGCGAATTTTAACAAAATATTAACGCTTACAATTTAGGTGGCACTTTTC
GGGGAAATGTGCGCGGAACCCCTATTTGTTTATTTTTCTAAATACATTCAAATATGTATCCGCTCATGAG
ACAATAACCCTGATAAATGCTTCAATAATATTGAAAAAGGAAGAGTATGAGTATTCAACATTTCCGTGTC
GCCCTTATTCCCTTTTTTGCGGCATTTTGCCTTCCTGTTTTTGCTCACCCAGAAACGCTGGTGAAAGTAA
AAGATGCTGAAGATCAGTTGGGTGCACGAGTGGGTTACATCGAACTGGATCTCAACAGCGGTAAGATCCT
TGAGAGTTTTCGCCCCGAAGAACGTTTTCCAATGATGAGCACTTTTAAAGTTCTGCTATGTGGCGCGGTA
TTATCCCGTATTGACGCCGGGCAAGAGCAACTCGGTCGCCGCATACACTATTCTCAGAATGACTTGGTTG
AGTACTCACCAGTCACAGAAAAGCATCTTACGGATGGCATGACAGTAAGAGAATTATGCAGTGCTGCCAT
AACCATGAGTGATAACACTGCGGCCAACTTACTTCTGACAACGATCGGAGGACCGAAGGAGCTAACCGCT
TTTTTGCACAACATGGGGGATCATGTAACTCGCCTTGATCGTTGGGAACCGGAGCTGAATGAAGCCATAC
CAAACGACGAGCGTGACACCACGATGCCTGTAGCAATGGCAACAACGTTGCGCAAACTATTAACTGGCGA
ACTACTTACTCTAGCTTCCCGGCAACAATTAATAGACTGGATGGAGGCGGATAAAGTTGCAGGACCACTT
CTGCGCTCGGCCCTTCCGGCTGGCTGGTTTATTGCTGATAAATCTGGAGCCGGTGAGCGTGGGTCTCGCG
GTATCATTGCAGCACTGGGGCCAGATGGTAAGCCCTCCCGTATCGTAGTTATCTACACGACGGGGAGTCA
GGCAACTATGGATGAACGAAATAGACAGATCGCTGAGATAGGTGCCTCACTGATTAAGCATTGGTAACTG
TCAGACCAAGTTTACTCATATATACTTTAGATTGATTTAAAACTTCATTTTTAATTTAAAAGGATCTAGG
TGAAGATCCTTTTTGATAATCTCATGACCAAAATCCCTTAACGTGAGTTTTCGTTCCACTGAGCGTCAGA
CCCCGTAGAAAAGATCAAAGGATCTTCTTGAGATCCTTTTTTTCTGCGCGTAATCTGCTGCTTGCAAACA
AAAAAACCACCGCTACCAGCGGTGGTTTGTTTGCCGGATCAAGAGCTACCAACTCTTTTTCCGAAGGTAA
CTGGCTTCAGCAGAGCGCAGATACCAAATACTGTTCTTCTAGTGTAGCCGTAGTTAGGCCACCACTTCAA
GAACTCTGTAGCACCGCCTACATACCTCGCTCTGCTAATCCTGTTACCAGTGGCTGCTGCCAGTGGCGAT
AAGTCGTGTCTTACCGGGTTGGACTCAAGACGATAGTTACCGGATAAGGCGCAGCGGTCGGGCTGAACGG
GGGGTTCGTGCACACAGCCCAGCTTGGAGCGAACGACCTACACCGAACTGAGATACCTACAGCGTGAGCT
ATGAGAAAGCGCCACGCTTCCCGAAGGGAGAAAGGCGGACAGGTATCCGGTAAGCGGCAGGGTCGGAACA
GGAGAGCGCACGAGGGAGCTTCCAGGGGGAAACGCCTGGTATCTTTATAGTCCTGTCGGGTTTCGCCACC
TCTGACTTGAGCGTCGATTTTTGTGATGCTCGTCAGGGGGGCGGAGCCTATGGAAAAACGCCAGCAACGC
GGCCTTTTTACGGTTCCTGGCCTTTTGCTGGCCTTTTGCTCACATGTTCTTTCCTGCGTTATCCCCTGAT
TCTGTGGATAACCGTATTACCGCCTTTGAGTGAGCTGATACCGCTCGCCGCAGCCGAACGACCGAGCGCA
GCGAGTCAGTGAGCGAGGAAGCGGAAGAGCGCCCAATACGCAAACCGCCTCTCCCCGCGCGTTGGCCGAT
TCATTAATGCAGCTGGCACGACAGGTTTCCCGACTGGAAAGCGGGCAGTGAGCGCAACGCAATTAATGTG
AGTTAGCTCACTCATTAGGCACCCCAGGCTTTACACTTTATGCTTCCGGCTCGTATGTTGTGTGGAATTG
TGAGCGGATAACAATTTCACACAGGAAACAGCTATGACCATGATTACGCCAAGCGCGCAATTAACCCTCA
CTAAAGGGAACAAAAGCTGGAGCTGCAAGC
