>Addgene plasmid #144931 | TFORF3455 | depositor partial sequence | sequence record 286908 | Insert
ATCGATTGATCAACAAGTTTGTACAAAAAAGTTGGCATGCCCCGAAGGAAGCAAAGCCACCCGCAGCCCG
TGAAATGCGAGGGGGTCAAAGTGGATACTGAAGACTCCCTCGACGAAGGACCCGGGGCCCTGGTATTGGA
GAGTGATTTGCTACTAGGCCAGGATCTGGAGTTTGAGGAGGAAGAGGAAGAGGAGGAAGGCGACGGCAAC
AGTGACCAGCTCATGGGCTTCGAGAGAGACTCGGAAGGAGACTCTCTGGGGGCCAGGCCTGGGCTTCCCT
ATGGGCTGAGCGACGATGAGTCTGGGGGCGGCCGGGCACTAAGTGCGGAGAGTGAAGTTGAGGAGCCAGC
CAGGGGTCCAGGGGAGGCCAGGGGTGAGAGGCCAGGCCCAGCCTGCCAGCTGTGTGGGGGGCCGACAGGT
GAGGGGCCGTGTTGTGGGGCAGGAGGGCCGGGTGGGGGGCCCCTGCTGCCCCCACGGCTACTGTACTCAT
GCCGCCTCTGCACCTTCGTGTCCCACTACTCGAGCCACCTGAAGCGGCACATGCAGACACACAGCGGAGA
GAAGCCGTTCCGCTGTGGCCGCTGCCCCTACGCCTCAGCCCAGCTCGTCAACCTGACACGACATACCCGC
ACCCACACTGGCGAGAAGCCCTACCGCTGTCCCCACTGCCCCTTTGCCTGCAGCAGCCTGGGCAACCTGA
GGCGGCATCAGCGTACCCACGCAGGGCCCCCCACTCCTCCCTGCCCGACCTGTGGCTTCCGCTGCTGTAC
TCCACGACCAGCCCGGCCTCCCAGTCCCACAGAGCAGGAGGGGGCGGTGCCCCGGCGACCTGAAGATGCT
CTGCTCCTTCCAGATTTGAGCCTCCATGTGCCACCAGGTGGTGCCAGTTTCCTGCCAGACTGTGGGCAGC
TGCGGGGTGAAGGGGAGGGCCTCTGCGGGACTGGATCAGAACCACTGCCAGAGCTGCTATTCCCTTGGAC
CTGCCGGGGCTGTGGACAAGAGCTGGAGGAGGGTGAGGGTAGTCGGCTGGGAGCTGCCATGTGTGGGCGC
TGCATGCGAGGAGAGGCTGGAGGGGGTGCCAGTGGGGGGCCCCAGGGCCCCAGTGACAAAGGCTTTGCCT
GTAGCCTCTGCCCCTTTGCCACTCACTATCCCAACCACCTGGCCCGGCACATGAAGACACACAGTGGTGA
GAAGCCCTTCCGCTGCGCCCGCTGTCCTTATGCCTCTGCTCATCTGGATAACCTGAAACGGCACCAGCGC
GTCCATACAGGAGAGAAGCCCTACAAGTGCCCCCTCTGCCCTTATGCCTGTGGCAATCTGGCCAACCTCA
AGCGTCATGGTCGCATCCACTCTGGTGACAAACCTTTTCGGTGTAGCCTTTGCAACTACAGCTGCAACCA
GAGCATGAACCTCAAACGTCACATGCTGCGGCACACAGGCGAGAAGCCCTTCCGCTGTGCCACCTGCGCC
TATACCACGGGCCACTGGGACAACTACAAGCGCCACCAGAAGGTGCATGGCCACGGTGGGGCAGGAGGGC
CTGGTCTCTCTGCCTCTGAGGGCTGGGCCCCACCTCATAGCCCACCCTCTGTTTTGAGCTCTCGGGGCCC
ACCAGCCCTGGGGACTGCTGGCAGCCGGGCTGTCCACACAGACTCATCCTGCCCAACTTTCTTGTACAAA
GTGGTTGATATCGGTAAGCCTATCCCTAACCCTCTCCTCGGTCTCGATTCTACGTAGTAATGAACTAGTC
CGTAACTTGAAAGTATTTCGATTTCTTGGCTTTATATATCTTGTGGAAAGGACGACTGTTCTCAGCTTGA
ACAGATATT
