>Addgene plasmid #144931 | TFORF3455 | depositor partial sequence | sequence record 286909 | Barcode
CTGTTCTCAGCTTGAACAGATATT
